>Addgene plasmid #13130 | pc3XB-ZF31 | depositor full sequence | sequence record 7479 | Author sequence
GACGGATCGGGAGATCTCCCGATCCCCTATGGTGCACTCTCAGTACAATCTGCTCTGATGCCGCATAGTT
AAGCCAGTATCTGCTCCCTGCTTGTGTGTTGGAGGTCGCTGAGTAGTGCGCGAGCAAAATTTAAGCTACA
ACAAGGCAAGGCTTGACCGACAATTGCATGAAGAATCTGCTTAGGGTTAGGCGTTTTGCGCTGCTTCGCG
ATGTACGGGCCAGATATACGCGTTGACATTGATTATTGACTAGTTATTAATAGTAATCAATTACGGGGTC
ATTAGTTCATAGCCCATATATGGAGTTCCGCGTTACATAACTTACGGTAAATGGCCCGCCTGGCTGACCG
CCCAACGACCCCCGCCCATTGACGTCAATAATGACGTATGTTCCCATAGTAACGCCAATAGGGACTTTCC
ATTGACGTCAATGGGTGGAGTATTTACGGTAAACTGCCCACTTGGCAGTACATCAAGTGTATCATATGCC
AAGTACGCCCCCTATTGACGTCAATGACGGTAAATGGCCCGCCTGGCATTATGCCCAGTACATGACCTTA
TGGGACTTTCCTACTTGGCAGTACATCTACGTATTAGTCATCGCTATTACCATGGTGATGCGGTTTTGGC
AGTACATCAATGGGCGTGGATAGCGGTTTGACTCACGGGGATTTCCAAGTCTCCACCCCATTGACGTCAA
TGGGAGTTTGTTTTGGCACCAAAATCAACGGGACTTTCCAAAATGTCGTAACAACTCCGCCCCATTGACG
CAAATGGGCGGTAGGCGTGTACGGTGGGAGGTCTATATAAGCAGAGCTCTCTGGCTAACTAGAGAACCCA
CTGCTTACTGGCTTATCGAAATTAATACGACTCACTATAGGGAGACCCAAGCTGGCTAGCGTTTAAACGG
GCCCTCTAGACCCGGGGAGCGGCCATTTATGTGTACCTGGTCATACTGTGGGAAACGCTTCACACGTAGC
GATGCACTGAGCCGTCACAAACGTACACACACCGGTGGATCCTCTGCACAGTAGTAAGCTTAAGTTTAAA
CCGCTGATCAGCCTCGACTGTGCCTTCTAGTTGCCAGCCATCTGTTGTTTGCCCCTCCCCCGTGCCTTCC
TTGACCCTGGAAGGTGCCACTCCCACTGTCCTTTCCTAATAAAATGAGGAAATTGCATCGCATTGTCTGA
GTAGGTGTCATTCTATTCTGGGGGGTGGGGTGGGGCAGGACAGCAAGGGGGAGGATTGGGAAGACAATAG
CAGGCATGCTGGGGATGCGGTGGGCTCTATGGCTTCTGAGGCGGAAAGAACCAGCTGGGGCTCTAGGGGG
TATCCCC
[124 nt withheld, positions 1338-1461]
C
[91 nt withheld, positions 1463-1553]
A
[49 nt withheld, positions 1555-1603]
CCTTTGACGTTGGAGTCCACGTTCTTT
[37 nt withheld, positions 1631-1667]
ACCCTATCTCGGTCTATTCTTTTGATTTATAAGGGATTTTGCCGATTTCGGCCTATTGGTTAAAAAATGA
GCTGATTTAACAAAAATTTAACGCGAATTAATTCTGTGGAATGTGTGTCAGTTAGGGTGTGGAAAGTCCC
CAGGCTCCCCAGCAGGCAGAAGTATGCAAAGCATGCATCTCAATTAGTCAGCAACCAGGTGTGGAAAGTC
CCCAGGCTCCCCAGCAGGCAGAAGTATGCAAAGCATGCATCTCAATTAGTCAGCAACCATAGTCCCGCCC
CTAACTCCGCCCATCCCGCCCCTAACTCCGCCCAGTTCCGCCCATTCTCCGCCCCATGGCTGACTAATTT
TTTTTATTTATGCAGAGGCCGAGGCCGCCTCTGCCTCTGAGCTATTCCAGAAGTAGTGAGGAGGCTTTTT
TGGAGGCCTAGGCTTTTGCAAAAAGCTCCCGGCCGGGAGCTTGTATATCCATTTTCGGATCTGATCAAGA
GACAGGATGAGGATCGTTTCGCATGATTGAACAAGATGGATTGCACGCAGGTTCTCCGGCCGCTTGGGTG
GAGAGGCTATTCGGCTATGACTGGGCACAACAGACAATCGGCTGCTCTGATGCCGCCGTGTTCCGGCTGT
CAGCGCAGGGGCGCCCGGTTCTTTTTGTCAAGACCGACCTGTCCGGTGCCCTGAATGAACTGCAGGACGA
GGCAGCGCGGCTATCGTGGCTGGCCACGACGGGCGTTCCTTGCGCAGCTGTGCTCGACGTTGTCACTGAA
GCGGGAAGGGACTGGCTGCTATTGGGCGAAGTGCCGGGGCAGGATCTCCTGTCATCTCACCTTGCTCCTG
CCGAGAAAGTATCCATCATGGCTGATGCAATGCGGCGGCTGCATACGCTTGATCCGGCTACCTGCCCATT
CGACCACCAAGCGAAACATCGCATCGAGCGAGCACGTACTCGGATGGAAGCCGGTCTTGTCGATCAGGAT
GATCTGGACGAAGAGCATCAGGGGCTCGCGCCAGCCGAACTGTTCGCCAGGCTCAAGGCGCGCATGCCCG
ACGGCGAGGATCTCGTCGTGACCCATGGCGATGCCTGCTTGCCGAATATCATGGTGGAAAATGGCCGCTT
TTCTGGATTCATCGACTGTGGCCGGCTGGGTGTGGCGGACCGCTATCAGGACATAGCGTTGGCTACCCGT
GATATTGCTGAAGAGCTTGGCGGCGAATGGGCTGACCGCTTCCTCGTGCTTTACGGTATCGCCGCTCCCG
ATTCGCAGCGCATCGCCTTCTATCGCCTTCTTGACGAGTTCTTCTGAGCGGGACTCTGGGGTTCGAAATG
ACCGACCAAGCGACGCCCAACCTGCCATCACGAGATTTCGATTCCACCGCCGCCTTCTATGAAAGGTTGG
GCTTCGGAATCGTTTTCCGGGACGCCGGCTGGATGATCCTCCAGCGCGGGGATCTCATGCTGGAGTTCTT
CGCCCACCCCAACTTGTTTATTGCAGCTTATAATGGTTACAAATAAAGCAATAGCATCACAAATTTCACA
AATAAAGCATTTTTTTCACTGCATTCTAGTTGTGGTTTGTCCAAACTCATCAATGTATCTTATCATGTCT
GTATACCGTCGACCTCTAGCTAGAGCTTGGCGTAATCATGGTCATAGCTGTTTCCTGTGTGAAATTGTTA
TCCGCTCACAATTCCACACAACATACGAGCCGGAAGCATAAAGTGTAAAGCCTGGGGTGCCTAATGAGTG
AGCTAACTCACATTAATTGCGTTGCGCTCACTGCCCGCTTTCCAGTCGGGAAACCTGTCGTGCCAGCTGC
ATTAATGAATCGGCCAACGCGCGGGGAGAGGCGGTTTGCGTATTGGGCGCTCTTCCGCTTCCTCGCTCAC
TGACTCGCTGCGCTCGGTCGTTCGGCTGCGGCGAGCGGTATCAGCTCACTCAAAGGCGGTAATACGGTTA
TCCACAGAATCAGGGGATAACGCAGGAAAGAACATGTGAGCAAAAGGCCAGCAAAAGGCCAGGAACCGTA
AAAAGGCCGCGTTGCTGGCGTTTTTCCATAGGCTCCGCCCCCCTGACGAGCATCACAAAAATCGACGCTC
AAGTCAGAGGTGGCGAAACCCGACAGGACTATAAAGATACCAGGCGTTTCCCCCTGGAAGCTCCCTCGTG
CGCTCTCCTGTTCCGACCCTGCCGCTTACCGGATACCTGTCCGCCTTTCTCCCTTCGGGAAGCGTGGCGC
TTTCTCATAGCTCACGCTGTAGGTATCTCAGTTCGGTGTAGGTCGTTCGCTCCAAGCTGGGCTGTGTGCA
CGAACCCCCCGTTCAGCCCGACCGCTGCGCCTTATCCGGTAACTATCGTCTTGAGTCCAACCCGGTAAGA
CACGACTTATCGCCACTGGCAGCAGCCACTGGTAACAGGATTAGCAGAGCGAGGTATGTAGGCGGTGCTA
CAGAGTTCTTGAAGTGGTGGCCTAACTACGGCTACACTAGAAGAACAGTATTTGGTATCTGCGCTCTGCT
GAAGCCAGTTACCTTCGGAAAAAGAGTTGGTAGCTCTTGATCCGGCAAACAAACCACCGCTGGTAGCGGT
TTTTTTGTTTGCAAGCAGCAGATTACGCGCAGAAAAAAAGGATCTCAAGAAGATCCTTTGATCTTTTCTA
CGGGGTCTGACGCTCAGTGGAACGAAAACTCACGTTAAGGGATTTTGGTCATGAGATTATCAAAAAGGAT
CTTCACCTAGATCCTTTTAAATTAAAAATGAAGTTTTAAATCAATCTAAAGTATATATGAGTAAACTTGG
TCTGACAGTTACCAATGCTTAATCAGTGAGGCACCTATCTCAGCGATCTGTCTATTTCGTTCATCCATAG
TTGCCTGACTCCCCGTCGTGTAGATAACTACGATACGGGAGGGCTTACCATCTGGCCCCAGTGCTGCAAT
GATACCGCGAGACCCACGCTCACCGGCTCCAGATTTATCAGCAATAAACCAGCCAGCCGGAAGGGCCGAG
CGCAGAAGTGGTCCTGCAACTTTATCCGCCTCCATCCAGTCTATTAATTGTTGCCGGGAAGCTAGAGTAA
GTAGTTCGCCAGTTAATAGTTTGCGCAACGTTGTTGCCATTGCTACAGGCATCGTGGTGTCACGCTCGTC
GTTTGGTATGGCTTCATTCAGCTCCGGTTCCCAACGATCAAGGCGAGTTACATGATCCCCCATGTTGTGC
AAAAAAGCGGTTAGCTCCTTCGGTCCTCCGATCGTTGTCAGAAGTAAGTTGGCCGCAGTGTTATCACTCA
TGGTTATGGCAGCACTGCATAATTCTCTTACTGTCATGCCATCCGTAAGATGCTTTTCTGTGACTGGTGA
GTACTCAACCAAGTCATTCTGAGAATAGTGTATGCGGCGACCGAGTTGCTCTTGCCCGGCGTCAATACGG
GATAATACCGCGCCACATAGCAGAACTTTAAAAGTGCTCATCATTGGAAAACGTTCTTCGGGGCGAAAAC
TCTCAAGGATCTTACCGCTGTTGAGATCCAGTTCGATGTAACCCACTCGTGCACCCAACTGATCTTCAGC
ATCTTTTACTTTCACCAGCGTTTCTGGGTGAGCAAAAACAGGAAGGCAAAATGCCGCAAAAAAGGGAATA
AGGGCGACACGGAAATGTTGAATACTCATACTCTTCCTTTTTCAATATTATTGAAGCATTTATCAGGGTT
ATTGTCTCATGAGCGGATACATATTTGAATGTATTTAGAAAAATAAACAAATAGGGGTTCCGCGCACATT
TCCCCGAAAAGTGCCACCTGACGTC
Features (pLannotate 1.2.2; 19 found; start..end, strand, type, name):
     28..80      -  misc_feature   bom (fragment): basis of mobility region from pBR322
    235..614     +  enhancer       CMV enhancer: human cytomegalovirus immediate early enhancer
    615..818     +  promoter       CMV promoter: human cytomegalovirus (CMV) immediate early promoter
    814..847     +  LTR            5' LTR (truncated) (fragment): truncated 5' long terminal repeat (LTR) from HIV-1
    863..881     +  promoter       T7 promoter: promoter for bacteriophage T7 RNA polymerase
   1068..1292    +  polyA_signal   bGH poly(A) signal: bovine growth hormone polyadenylation signal
   1296..1317    +  promoter       SV40 promoter (fragment): SV40 enhancer and early promoter
   1338..1766    +  rep_origin     f1 ori (sequence partly withheld): f1 bacteriophage origin of replication; arrow indicates direction of (+) strand synthesis
   1780..2109    +  promoter       SV40 promoter: SV40 enhancer and early promoter
   2180..2971    +  CDS            neo: KKA2_KLEPN - Also known as kan, nptII. Experimental evidence at protein level: Swiss-Prot protein existence level 1. Resistance to kanamycin, neomycin, paromomycin, ribostamycin, butirosin and gentamicin B. From Klebsiella pneumoniae.
   2995..3153    +  CDS            ble (fragment): BLE_KLEPN - Experimental evidence at protein level: Swiss-Prot protein existence level 1. Binding protein with a strong affinity to the bleomycin family of antibiotics. Binds to CL990; an antimitotic-antibiotic compound. From Klebsiella pneumoniae.
   3148..3269    +  polyA_signal   SV40 poly(A) signal: SV40 polyadenylation signal
   3342..3358    -  protein_bind   lac operator: The lac repressor binds to the lac operator to inhibit transcription in E. coli. This inhibition can be relieved by adding lactose or isopropyl-β-D-thiogalactopyranoside (IPTG). lac repressor encoded by lacI
   3366..3396    -  promoter       lac promoter: promoter for the E. coli lac operon
   3411..3432    -  protein_bind   CAP binding site: CAP binding activates transcription in the presence of cAMP. E. coli catabolite activator protein
   3445..3537    -  CDS            lacI (fragment): lac repressor; lacI; The lac repressor binds to the lac operator to inhibit transcription in E. coli. This inhibition can be relieved by adding lactose or isopropyl-β-D-thiogalactopyranoside (IPTG).
   3720..4305    -  rep_origin     ori: high-copy-number ColE1/pMB1/pBR322/pUC origin of replication
   4476..5336    -  CDS            AmpR: β-lactamase; bla; confers resistance to ampicillin, carbenicillin, and related antibiotics
   5337..5441    -  promoter       AmpR promoter: bla
