[The description below was written by a language model from this plasmid's Addgene catalogue record and pLannotate feature annotations shown in this document.]
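Description:
pc3XB-ZF31 is a mammalian expression-type plasmid built on pc3XB, a modified version of pcDNA3, and it serves as an archive and source vector for a single zinc finger module. It is one of the components of the Zinc Finger Consortium Modular Assembly Kit v1.0. In bacteria it is maintained at high copy through a ColE1/pUC-type origin and selected with ampicillin via the β-lactamase gene. An f1 origin is also present. For mammalian cells the backbone carries a neomycin phosphotransferase gene driven by the SV40 enhancer/early promoter and followed by an SV40 polyadenylation signal, allowing G418 selection.

The payload is ZF31, a roughly 90 bp insert encoding one zinc finger of about 30 amino acids that recognises the DNA triplet GTG and is derived from the Sangamo module set. It is cloned between XbaI and BamHI sites, both of which are preserved. The insert itself is not annotated in the feature table, but the unannotated gap between the T7 promoter and the bGH polyadenylation signal is where it would sit, downstream of the CMV immediate-early enhancer and promoter. The short fragments called as an HIV-1 LTR, ble, lacI and bom are probably backbone remnants or chance matches by the annotation software rather than functional elements.

The construct's main use is as a building block. Individual finger modules from the kit are excised and joined by restriction-based modular assembly into multi-finger arrays with chosen target specificities. These arrays can then be used to engineer zinc finger nucleases for targeted genome modification.
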