>Addgene plasmid #13130 | pc3XB-ZF31 | addgene partial sequence | sequence record 19514 | CMV-F 5'-CGCAAATGGGCGGTAGGCGTG-3'
GAGCTCTCTGGCTAACTAGAGAACCCACTGCTTACTGGCTTATCGAAATTAATACGACTCACTATAGGGA
GACCCAAGCTGGCTAGCGTTTAAACGGGCCCTCTAGACCCGGGGAGCGGCCATTTATGTGTACCTGGTCA
TACTGTGGGAAACGCTTCACACGTAGCGATGCACTGAGCCGTCACAAACGTACACACACCGGTGGATCCT
CTGCACAGTAGTAAGCTTAAGTTTAAACCGCTGATCAGCCTCGACTGTGCCTTCTAGTTGCCAGCCATCT
GTTGTTTGCCCCTCCCCCGTGCCTTCCTTGACCCTGGAAGGTGCCACTCCCACTGTCCTTTCCTAATAAA
ATGAGGAAATTGCATCGCATTGTCTGAGTAGGTGTCATTCTATTCTGGGGGGTGGGGTGGGGCAGGACAG
CAAGGGGGAGGATTGGGAAGACAATAGCAGGCATGCTGGGGATGCGGTGGGCTCTATGGCTTCTGAGGCG
GAAAGAACCAGCTGGGGCTCTAGGGGGTATCCCC
[124 nt withheld, positions 525-648]
CGCCGGCTTT
[38 nt withheld, positions 659-696]
