Addgene plasmid #13130: pc3XB-ZF31
Depositing lab: Keith Joung. Depositing organization: Massachusetts General Hospital. Publication: Standardized reagents and protocols for engineering zinc finger nucleases by modular assembly. Wright DA, Thibodeau-Beganny S, Sander JD, Winfrey RJ, Hirsh AS, Eichtinger M, Fu F, Porteus MH, Dobbs D, Voytas DF, Joung JK. Nat Protoc. 2006;1(3):1637-52. doi: 10.1038/nprot.2006.259 PubMed 17406455.
Backbone
  Vector backbone: pc3XB
  Backbone manufacturer: Modified Invitrogen pcDNA3
  Backbone size w/o insert (bp): 5400
  Vector type: Mammalian Expression
  Selectable markers: Neomycin (select with G418)
Growth in bacteria
  Bacterial resistance: Ampicillin, 100 μg/mL
  Growth temperature: 37°C
  Growth strain: XL1 Blue
  Copy number: High Copy
Gene/Insert
  Gene/Insert name: ZF31
  Insert size (bp): 90
  Cloning method: Restriction Enzyme; 5′ cloning site XbaI (not destroyed); 3′ cloning site BamHI (not destroyed)
  Sequencing primers: 5′ T7
Terms and licenses: Academic/Nonprofit Terms; Industry Terms: Not Available to Industry
Depositor comments: Part of the Zinc Finger Consortium Modular Assembly Kit v1.0. Finger protein sequence: PGERPFMCTWSYCGKRFTRSDALSRHKRTH. Target DNA sequence: GTG. This zinc finger is derived from the Sangamo module set.
How to cite: pc3XB-ZF31 was a gift from Keith Joung (Addgene plasmid # 13130 ; http://n2t.net/addgene:13130 ; RRID:Addgene_13130)
